>Addgene plasmid #196932 | IRE-miR21-SunTag-TREAT | addgene full sequence | sequence record 387486 | Addgene NGS Result
GCGTAATCATGGTCATAGCTGTTTCCTGTGTGAAATTGTTATCCGCTCACAATTCCACACAACATACGAG
CCGGAAGCATAAAGTGTAAAGCCTGGGGTGCCTAATGAGTGAGCTAACTCACATTAATTGCGTTGCGCTC
ACTGCCCGCTTTCCAGTCGGGAAACCTGTCGTGCCAGCTGCATTAATGAATCGGCCAACGCGCGGGGAGA
GGCGGTTTGCGTATTGGGCGCTCTTCCGCTTCCTCGCTCACTGACTCGCTGCGCTCGGTCGTTCGGCTGC
GGCGAGCGGTATCAGCTCACTCAAAGGCGGTAATACGGTTATCCACAGAATCAGGGGATAACGCAGGAAA
GAACATGTGAGCAAAAGGCCAGCAAAAGGCCAGGAACCGTAAAAAGGCCGCGTTGCTGGCGTTTTTCCAT
AGGCTCCGCCCCCCTGACGAGCATCACAAAAATCGACGCTCAAGTCAGAGGTGGCGAAACCCGACAGGAC
TATAAAGATACCAGGCGTTTCCCCCTGGAAGCTCCCTCGTGCGCTCTCCTGTTCCGACCCTGCCGCTTAC
CGGATACCTGTCCGCCTTTCTCCCTTCGGGAAGCGTGGCGCTTTCTCATAGCTCACGCTGTAGGTATCTC
AGTTCGGTGTAGGTCGTTCGCTCCAAGCTGGGCTGTGTGCACGAACCCCCCGTTCAGCCCGACCGCTGCG
CCTTATCCGGTAACTATCGTCTTGAGTCCAACCCGGTAAGACACGACTTATCGCCACTGGCAGCAGCCAC
TGGTAACAGGATTAGCAGAGCGAGGTATGTAGGCGGTGCTACAGAGTTCTTGAAGTGGTGGCCTAACTAC
GGCTACACTAGAAGAACAGTATTTGGTATCTGCGCTCTGCTGAAGCCAGTTACCTTCGGAAAAAGAGTTG
GTAGCTCTTGATCCGGCAAACAAACCACCGCTGGTAGCGGTGGTTTTTTTGTTTGCAAGCAGCAGATTAC
GCGCAGAAAAAAAGGATCTCAAGAAGATCCTTTGATCTTTTCTACGGGGTCTGACGCTCAGTGGAACGAA
AACTCACGTTAAGGGATTTTTGTCATGAGATTATCAAAAAGGATCTTCACCTAGATCCTTTTAAATTAAA
AATGAAGTTTTAAATCAATCTAAAGTATATATGAGTAAACTTGGTCTGACAGTTACCAATGCTTAATCAG
TGAGGCACCTATCTCAGCGATCTGTCTATTTCGTTCATCCATAGTTGCCTGACTCCCCGTCGTGTAGATA
ACTACGATACGGGAGGGCTTACCATCTGGCCCCAGTGCTGCAATGATACCGCGAGACCCACGCTCACCGG
CTCCAGATTTATCAGCAATAAACCAGCCAGCCGGAAGGGCCGAGCGCAGAAGTGGTCCTGCAACTTTATC
CGCCTCCATCCAGTCTATTAATTGTTGCCGGGAAGCTAGAGTAAGTAGTTCGCCAGTTAATAGTTTGCGC
AACGTTGTTGCCATTGCTACAGGCATCGTGGTGTCACGCTCGTCGTTTGGTATGGCTTCATTCAGCTCCG
GTTCCCAACGATCAAGGCGAGTTACATGATCCCCCATGTTGTGCAAAAAAGCGGTTAGCTCCTTCGGTCC
TCCGATCGTTGTCAGAAGTAAGTTGGCCGCAGTGTTATCACTCATGGTTATGGCAGCACTGCATAATTCT
CTTACTGTCATGCCATCCGTAAGATGCTTTTCTGTGACTGGTGAGTACTCAACCAAGTCATTCTGAGAAT
AGTGTATGCGGCGACCGAGTTGCTCTTGCCCGGCGTCAATACGGGATAATACCGCGCCACATAGCAGAAC
TTTAAAAGTGCTCATCATTGGAAAACGTTCTTCGGGGCGAAAACTCTCAAGGATCTTACCGCTGTTGAGA
TCCAGTTCGATGTAACCCACTCGTGCACCCAACTGATCTTCAGCATCTTTTACTTTCACCAGCGTTTCTG
GGTGAGCAAAAACAGGAAGGCAAAATGCCGCAAAAAAGGGAATAAGGGCGACACGGAAATGTTGAATACT
CATACTCTTCCTTTTTCAATATTATTGAAGCATTTATCAGGGTTATTGTCTCATGAGCGGATACATATTT
GAATGTATTTAGAAAAATAAACAAATAGGGGTTCCGCGCACATTTCCCCGAAAAGTGCCACCTGACGTCT
AAGAAACCATTATTATCATGACATTAACCTATAAAAATAGGCGTATCACGAGGCCCTTTCGTCTCGCGCG
TTTCGGTGATGACGGTGAAAACCTCTGACACATGCAGCTCCCGGAGACGGTCACAGCTTGTCTGTAAGCG
GATGCCGGGAGCAGACAAGCCCGTCAGGGCGCGTCAGCGGGTGTTGGCGGGTGTCGGGGCTGGCTTAACT
ATGCGGCATCAGAGCAGATTGTACTGAGAGTGCACCATATGCGGTGTGAAATACCGCACAGATGCGTAAG
GAGAAAATACCGCATCAGGCGCCATTCGCCATTCAGGCTGCGCAACTGTTGGGAAGGGCGATCGGTGCGG
GCCTCTTCGCTATTACGCCAGCTGGCGAAAGGGGGATGTGCTGCAAGGCGATTAAGTTGGGTAACGCCAG
GGTTTTCCCAGTCACGACGTTGTAAAACGACGGCCAGTGAATTAATTCCAAGCTAAGTGAAAGACTCTGT
CTCAAAAACCAACCTGACACCTGAGCCGGAGCGTTGCCTCTCACTACCATAAATATATATACACAACACA
CACACACACACACACACACACACACACACACACACACACACAATCATACACATAAACACAATCACACACA
CACACATGCACAATCACACACACACAATCACACACAAACATACATACACACAATCACACACAACCATACA
CACATATACACAATCACACACACAAACACAATCACACACACACACATCAATCAATCAATCAATCAATATA
CCAAAAATGATAGCTCATACCTGTAATCTTAGATGTGGGAAGGCTAAAACAGCAGGCTACCCATGACTTC
AAGGTCACCCTGGGTTACAGAGTAGCTAATAGTCTAGCTTGAACTATAGTGTAGGATCTTTAAAAAAAAA
TTAACCAACCAACCAACAAACAAACAAACAAACAACAACAACAACAAATGGAAGACAGAGGACAAAAAAA
AATAAAAGAAAAAGTAGAAAGCCAATGGAGATACTATCTTAAAATTAGAAATATTTATGACACATTCTGA
ATACTCCATGTTTATTTCAAGGAAGCCAATGTAACTTTAAGTACTATGGCCATTTAATGTAAATACTTAA
GAAAAAAAACCAAATTAATTTTGATACATGCTGCATGTGAAAGACCCCCGCTGACGGGTAGTCAATCACT
CAGAGGAGACCCTCTCAAGGAACAGCGAGACCACAAGTCGGATGCAACTGCAAGAGGGTTTATTGGATAC
ACGGGTACCCGGGCGACTCAGTCAATCGGAGGACTGGCGCCCCGAGTGAGGGGTTGTGGGCTCGAGCTCG
GGGAGCAGAAGCGCGCGAACAGAAGTCGAGCTAGCTTGCCAAACCTACAGGTGGGGTCTTTCATTCCCCC
CTTTTTCTGGAGACTAAATAAAATCTTTTATTTTATCTATGGCTCGTACTCTATAGGCTTCAGCTGGTGA
TATTGTTGAGTCAAAACTAGAGCCTGGACCACTGATATCCTGTCTTTAACAAATTGGACTAATCCGGATC
TGAAGTTCCTATACTTTCTAGAGAATAGGAACTTCGGAATAGGAACTTCGCGGCCAGATCTTTTGCGGCC
GCTTTGGGCCGGCCGAATTCTTTACTCCCTATCAGTGATAGAGAACGTATGAAGAGTTTACTCCCTATCA
GTGATAGAGAACGTATGCAGACTTTACTCCCTATCAGTGATAGAGAACGTATAAGGAGTTTACTCCCTAT
CAGTGATAGAGAACGTATGACCAGTTTACTCCCTATCAGTGATAGAGAACGTATCTACAGTTTACTCCCT
ATCAGTGATAGAGAACGTATATCCAGTTTACTCCCTATCAGTGATAGAGAACGTATAAGCTTTAGGCGTG
TACGGTGGGCGCCTATAAAAGCAGAGCTAGTTTAGTGAACCGTCAGATCGCCTGCTTCCAGACGTTCTTC
GCCGAGAGTCGTCGGGGTTTCCTGCTTCAACAGTGCTTGGACGGAACCCGGCGCTCGTTCCCCACCCCGG
CCGGCCGCCCATAGCCAGCCCTCCGTCACCTCTTCACCGCACCCTCGGACTGCCCCAAGGCCCCCGCCGC
CGCTCCAGCGCCGCGCAGCCACCGCCGCCGCCGCCGCCTCTCCTTAGTCGCCGCCATGACCGGTCCGGGT
GGATCTGGAGGTGGAGGTTCTGGAGGAGAAGAACTTTTGAGCAAGAATTATCATCTTGAGAACGAAGTGG
CTCGTCTTAAGAAAGGTTCTGGCAGTGGAGAAGAACTGCTTTCAAAGAATTACCACCTGGAAAATGAGGT
AGCTAGACTGAAAAAGGGGAGCGGAAGTGGGGAGGAGTTGCTGAGCAAAAATTATCATTTGGAGAACGAA
GTAGCACGACTAAAGAAAGGGTCCGGATCGGGTGAGGAGTTACTCTCGAAAAATTATCATCTCGAAAACG
AAGTGGCTCGGCTAAAAAAGGGCAGTGGTTCTGGAGAAGAGCTATTATCTAAAAACTACCACCTCGAAAA
TGAGGTGGCACGCTTAAAAAAGGGAAGTGGCAGTGGTGAAGAGCTACTATCCAAGAATTATCATCTTGAG
AACGAGGTAGCGCGTTTGAAGAAGGGTTCCGGCTCAGGAGAGGAACTGCTCTCGAAGAACTATCATCTTG
AAAATGAGGTCGCTCGATTAAAAAAGGGATCGGGCAGTGGTGAGGAACTACTTTCAAAGAATTACCACCT
CGAAAACGAAGTAGCTCGATTAAAGAAAGGTTCAGGGTCGGGTGAAGAATTACTGAGTAAAAATTATCAT
CTGGAAAATGAGGTAGCGAGACTAAAAAAGGGGAGTGGTTCTGGCGAAGAGTTGCTATCGAAAAATTATC
ATCTTGAGAACGAAGTTGCTAGGCTCAAAAAGGGCTCAGGCTCAGGCGAGGAGTTGCTCTCGAAAAACTA
CCACTTGGAAAATGAGGTCGCGAGGTTGAAAAAGGGGAGCGGGTCGGGCGAGGAGTTATTGAGCAAAAAC
TATCATTTAGAGAACGAAGTCGCGCGCTTAAAGAAAGGCTCGGGCTCGGGCGAAGAACTCTTATCGAAGA
ACTACCACCTCGAAAATGAGGTCGCCAGGTTGAAAAAGGGCAGTGGCAGCGGGGAGGAACTCTTGAGCAA
GAACTACCACTTGGAGAATGAGGTCGCGAGATTGAAGAAAGGGTCGGGGAGCGGCGAGGAATTGCTCAGC
AAGAATTATCATTTGGAGAACGAAGTCGCCAGGCTCAAGAAAGGCTCGGGGTCGGGGGAGGAATTGTTGA
GTAAAAACTACCACTTGGAAAATGAAGTCGCCAGGCTCAAAAAAGGGAGTGGGAGCGGCGAAGAGTTATT
GAGCAAAAATTACCACTTGGAGAACGAAGTGGCAAGGCTCAAGAAAGGGAGCGGCAGCGGGGAGGAGCTC
TTATCGAAGAACTACCACTTAGAGAATGAAGTCGCCCGCTTGAAGAAAGGCTCGGGGAGCGGGGAAGAGC
TCTTGAGCAAGAACTACCACTTGGAAAATGAGGTGGCGCGCTTGAAGAAAGGGAGCGGGAGCGGGGAAGA
GTTACTATCTAAGAATTATCATCTCGAGAACGAGGTGGCTCGACTAAAGAAGGGCTCCGGCAGTGGGGAG
GAACTCCTGTCGAAGAACTATCATCTTGAAAATGAGGTTGCAAGACTTAAAAAGGGGTCCGGATCAGGTG
AGGAACTACTCAGTAAGAATTACCACCTGGAAAACGAAGTAGCTCGATTAAAGAAAGGTTCAGGGTCGGG
TGAAGAACTGCTCTCAAAAGATTATCATTTGGAAAATGAGGTTGCACGTTTAAAAAAGGGAAGTGGCAGT
GGTGAGGAACTTCTGTCGAAAAATTATCATCTCGAGAATGAAGTAGCCCGACTTAAAAAGGGTTCTGGCT
CGGGTCAGCGGCCGCACCGGTCAGCTTCCAAGGTGTACGACCCCGAGCAACGCAAACGCATGATCACTGG
GCCTCAGTGGTGGGCTCGCTGCAAGCAAATGAACGTGCTGGACTCCTTCATCAACTACTATGATTCCGAG
AAGCACGCCGAGAACGCCGTGATTTTTCTGCATGGTAACGCTGCCTCCAGCTACCTGTGGAGGCACGTCG
TGCCTCACATCGAGCCCGTGGCTAGATGCATCATCCCTGATCTGATCGGAATGGGTAAGTCCGGCAAGAG
CGGGAATGGCTCATATCGCCTCCTGGATCACTACAAGTACCTCACCGCTTGGTTCGAGCTGCTGAACCTT
CCAAAGAAAATCATCTTTGTGGGCCACGACTGGGGGGCTTGTCTGGCCTTTCACTACTCCTACGAGCACC
AAGACAAGATCAAGGCCATCGTCCATGCTGAGAGTGTCGTGGACGTGATCGAGTCCTGGGACGAGTGGCC
TGACATCGAGGAGGATATCGCCCTGATCAAGAGCGAAGAGGGCGAGAAAATGGTGCTTGAGAATAACTTC
TTCGTCGAGACCATGCTCCCAAGCAAGATCATGCGGAAACTGGAGCCTGAGGAGTTCGCTGCCTACCTGG
AGCCATTCAAGGAGAAGGGCGAGGTTAGACGGCCTACCCTCTCCTGGCCTCGCGAGATCCCTCTCGTTAA
GGGAGGCAAGCCCGACGTCGTCCAGATTGTCCGCAACTACAACGCCTACCTTCGGGCCAGCGACGATCTG
CCTAAGATGTTCATCGAGTCCGACCCTGGGTTCTTTTCCAACGCTATTGTCGAGGGAGCTAAGAAGTTCC
CTAACACCGAGTTCGTGAAGGTGAAGGGCCTCCACTTCAGCCAGGAGGACGCTCCAGATGAAATGGGTAA
GTACATCAAGAGCTTCGTGGAGCGCGTGCTGAAGAACGAGCAGATGGGAGTGCAGGTGGAAACCATCTCC
CCAGGAGACGGGCGCACCTTCCCCAAGCGCGGCCAGACCTGTGTGGTGCACTACACCGGGATGCTTGAAG
ATGGAAAGAAAGTCGATTCCTCCCGGGACAGAAACAAGCCCTTTAAGTTTATGCTAGGCAAGCAGGAGGT
GATCCGAGGCTGGGAAGAAGGGGTTGCCCAGATGAGTGTGGGTCAGAGAGCCAAACTGACTATATCTCCA
GATTATGCCTATGGTGCCACTGGGCACCCAGGCATCATCCCACCACATGCCACTCTCGTCTTCGATGTGG
AGCTTCTAAAACCGGAATAAGGGCCAGGGAAGAACTGATCGCCGTGTAACCGCGGAGTTGTTCAGAGACA
TAAGCTATCGGAAGTTGTTCAGAGACATAAGCTAGGCCTAGTTGTTCAGAGACATAAGCTACCGCGGCGC
GCGCGGGATCCGGATCCAACCTACAAAGAACGAGCAGTAAGTCGACAGATCCTACCTGCAAAGCACCAGA
GGATATGGCCTCGGTGCCTCAGCATCTTCAGATGTGCTGTCACTGTCCAATCTTCAAGCCAGCAGAGCAT
ATGGGCTCGCTGGCTCCACTGTCATTACAGTGGACCTGATCTTCTCCAATCAAAGGAGCAGAGGATATGG
CCTCGCTCCCTCCGACTACATCAGGCTGGAAGTGACATCCATCATTCATCCCAGCAGAGCATATGGGCTC
GCTGGGACCACAGCATGCCTCGAAGTGCTGAGAGACTATCATCAAACCGACAGAGGATATGGCCTCGTCG
GCTCCTACTCCCTCCTGGTGGAATACTTCTCCACTCTTCAACCCAGCAGAGCATATGGGCTCGCTGGGTC
CATCAGAGATACAAGATCTCTCGACAGATCCTACCTGCAAAGCACCAGAGGATATGGCCTCGGTGCCTCA
GCATCTTCAGATGTGCTGTCACTGTCCAATCTTCAAGCCAGCAGAGCATATGGGCTCGCTGGCTCCACTG
TCATTACAGTGGACCTGATCTTCTCCAATCAAAGGAGCAGAGGATATGGCCTCGCTCCCTCCGACTACAT
CAGGCTGGAAGTGACATCCATCATTCATCCCAGCAGAGCATATGGGCTCGCTGGGACCACAGCATGCCTC
GAAGTGCTGAGAGACTATCATCAAACCGACAGAGGATATGGCCTCGTCGGCTCCTACTCCCTCCTGGTGG
AATACTTCTCCACTCTTCAACCCAGCAGAGCATATGGGCTCGCTGGGTCCATCAGAGATACAAGATCTCT
CGACAGATCCTACCTGCAAAGCACCAGAGGATATGGCCTCGGTGCCTCAGCATCTTCAGATGTGCTGTCA
CTGTCCAATCTTCAAGCCAGCAGAGCATATGGGCTCGCTGGCTCCACTGTCATTACAGTGGACCTGATCT
TCTCCAATCAAAGGAGCAGAGGATATGGCCTCGCTCCCTCCGACTACATCAGGCTGGAAGTGACATCCAT
CATTCATCCCAGCAGAGCATATGGGCTCGCTGGGACCACAGCATGCCTCGAAGTGCTGAGAGACTATCAT
CAAACCGACAGAGGATATGGCCTCGTCGGCTCCTACTCCCTCCTGGTGGAATACTTCTCCACTCTTCAAC
CCAGCAGAGCATATGGGCTCGCTGGGTCCATCAGAGATACAAGATCTCTCGACAGATCCTACCTGCAAAG
CACCAGAGGATATGGCCTCGGTGCCTCAGCATCTTCAGATGTGCTGTCACTGTCCAATCTTCAAGCCAGC
AGAGCATATGGGCTCGCTGGCTCCACTGTCATTACAGTGGACCTGATCTTCTCCAATCAAAGGAGCAGAG
GATATGGCCTCGCTCCCTCCGACTACATCAGGCTGGAAGTGACATCCATCATTCATCCCAGCAGAGCATA
TGGGCTCGCTGGGACCACAGCATGCCTCGAAGTGCTGAGAGACTATCATCAAACCGACAGAGGATATGGC
CTCGTCGGCTCCTACTCCCTCCTGGTGGAATACTTCTCCACTCTTCAACCCAGCAGAGCATATGGGCTCG
CTGGGTCCATCAGAGATACAAGATCTCTCGAGCCGCGGTGCGTAAGTCTGTTAACAGAATGCTGCATACG
CTGAGTACTTCGAAATGTCATCCTCTGTCTGACACTGAACGTAATCCAGACGCGTAAGTCAGGCCGGAAA
ATTCCCGCCACCGGAAGTTGAGTAGACGGTGCTGCCTGCGACTCAACCCCAGGAGGACTGGGTGAACAAA
GCTGCGAAGTGATCCATGTAAGCCCTCAGAACCGTCTCGGAAAGAGGACCCCACATGTTGTAGCTTCAAG
GCCCAATGTCAGACCACGCCATGGCGTGCCACTCTGCGGAGAGTGCAGTCTGCGACAGTGCCCCAGGAGG
ACTGGGTGAGGATCCTACCTACAAACGGCACGAGCATCAGCCGTGCCGCCCAGCATCTTCATCACTGTCC
AATCTTCAAGCGTGCACGATCACGGCACGCTCCACTGTCATTACAGTCTTATCCAATCAAACTCCAGCAG
CATCAGCGCTGGAGCTCCGACTACATCAGGACATCCATCATTCAACGCTCGACGATCACGCGAGCGTCCA
CAGCATGCCTCAGACACTATCATCAAACGGCTGCACGATCACGGCAGCCGCTCCTACTGCCTCTACGTTA
TCGACTCTTCTGCGACGAGCATCAGCCGTCGCAACATCGGACATACCAGATCCTACCTACAAACGGCACG
AGCATCAGCCGTGCCGCCCAGCATCTTCATCACTGTCCAATCTTCAAGCGTGCACGATCACGGCACGCTC
CACTGTCATTACAGTCTTATCCAATCAAACTCCAGCAGCATCAGCGCTGGAGCTCCGACTACATCAGGAC
ATCCATCATTCAACGCTCGACGATCACGCGAGCGTCCACAGCATGCCTCAGACACTATCATCAAACGGCT
GCACGATCACGGCAGCCGCTCCTACTGCCTCTACGTTATCGACTCTTCTGCGACGAGCATCAGCCGTCGC
AACATCGGACATACCAGATCCTACCTACAAACGGCACGAGCATCAGCCGTGCCGCCCAGCATCTTCATCA
CTGTCCAATCTTCAAGCGTGCACGATCACGGCACGCTCCACTGTCATTACAGTCTTATCCAATCAAACTC
CAGCAGCATCAGCGCTGGAGCTCCGACTACATCAGGACATCCATCATTCAACGCTCGACGATCACGCGAG
CGTCCACAGCATGCCTCAGACACTATCATCAAACGGCTGCACGATCACGGCAGCCGCTCCTACTGCCTCT
ACGTTATCGACTCTTCTGCGACGAGCATCAGCCGTCGCAACATCGGACATACCAGATCCTACCTACAAAC
GGCACGAGCATCAGCCGTGCCGCCCAGCATCTTCATCACTGTCCAATCTTCAAGCGTGCACGATCACGGC
ACGCTCCACTGTCATTACAGTCTTATCCAATCAAACTCCAGCAGCATCAGCGCTGGAGCTCCGACTACAT
CAGGACATCCATCATTCAACGCTCGACGATCACGCGAGCGTCCACAGCATGCCTCAGACACTATCATCAA
ACGGCTGCACGATCACGGCAGCCGCTCCTACTGCCTCTACGTTATCGACTCTTCTGCGACGAGCATCAGC
CGTCGCAACATCGGACATACCAGATCTTCAATCGATTTCGCGCGGGATCCAGACCACCTCCCCTGCGAGC
TAAGCTGGACAGCCAATGACGGGTAAGAGAGTGACATTTTTCACTAACCTAAGACAGGAGGGCCGTCAGA
GCTACTGCCTAATCCAAAGACGGGTAAAAGTGATAAAAATGTATCACTCCAACCTAAGACAGGCGCAGCT
TCCGAGGGATTTGAGATCCAGACATGATAAGATACATTGATGAGTTTGGACAAACCAAAACTAGAATGCA
GTGAAAAAAATGCCTTATTTGTGAAATTTGTGATGCTATTGCCTTATTTGTAACCATTATAAGCTGCAAT
AAACAAGTTAACAACAACAATTGCATTCATTTTATGTTTCAGGTTCAGGGGGAGGTGTGGGAGGTTTTTT
AAAGCAAGTAAAACCTCTACAAATGTGGTATGGCTGATTATGATCTGAAGTTCCTATACTATTTGAAGAA
TAGGAACTTCGGAATAGGAACTTCGGATCTCATATGGCCATATGGGGGCGCCTAGAGAAGGAGTGAGGGC
TGGATAAAGGGAGGATCGAGGCGGGGTCGAACGAGGAGGTTCAAGGGGGAGAGACGGGGCGGATGGAGGA
AGAGGAGGCGGAGGCTTAGGGAAAGGGCTTGACCCAGGGAGGGGGGTCAAAAGCCAAGGCTTCCCAGGTC
ACGATGTAGGGGACCTGGTCTGGGTGTCCATGCGGGCCAGGTGAAAAGACCTTGATCTTAACCTGGGTGA
TGAGGTCTCGGTTAAAGGTGCCGTCTCGCGGCCATCCGACGTTAAAGGTTGGCCATTCTGCAGAGCAGAA
GGTAACCCAACGTCTCTTCTTGACATCTACCGACTGGTTGTGAGCGATCCGCTCGACATCTTTCCAGTGA
CCTAAGGTCAAACTTAAGGGAGTGGTAACAGGCTAGCCCGGGCCCATATTTTCAGACAAATACAGAAACA
CAGTCAGACAGAGACAACACAGAACGATGCTGCAGCAGACAAGACGCGCGGCGCGGCTTCGGTCCCAAAC
CGAAAGCAAAAATTCAGACGGAGGCGGGAACTGTTTTAGGTTCTCGTCTCCTACCAGAACCACATATCCC
TCCTCTAAGGGGGGTGCACCAAAGAGTCCTAAACGATCGGGATTTTAGGACTCAGGTCGGGCCACAAAAA
CGGCCCCCGAAGTCCCTGGGACGTCTCCCAGGGTTGCGGCCGGGTGTTCCGAACTCGTCAGTTCCACCAC
GGGTCCGCCAGATACAGAGCTAGTTAGCTAACTAGTACCGACGCAGGCGCATAAAATCAGTCATAGACAC
TAGACAATCGGACAGACACAGATAAGTTGCTGGCCAGCTTACCTCCCGGTGGTGGGTCGGTGGTCCCTGG
GCAGGGGTCTCCCGATCCCGGACGAGCCCCCAAATGAAAGACCCCCGCTGACGGGTAGTCAATCACTCAG
AGGAGACCCTCCCAAGGAACAGCGAGACCACAAGTCGGATGCAACTGCAAGAGGGTTTATTGGATACACG
GGTACCCGGGCGACTCAGTCAATCGGAGGACTGGCGCGCCGAGTGAGGGGTTGTGGGCTCTTTTATTGAG
CTCGGGGAGCAGAAGCGCGCGAACAGAAGCGAGAAGCGAACTGATTGGTTAGTTCAAATAAGGCACAGGG
TCATTTCAGGTCCTTGGGGCACCCTGGAAACATCTGATGGTTCTCTAGAAACTGCTGAGGGCTGGACCGC
ATCTGGGGACCATCTGTTCTTGGCCCTGAGCCGGGGCAGGAACTGCTTACCACAGATATCCTGTTTGGCC
CATATTCAGCTGTTCCATCTGTTCTTGGCCCTGAGCCGGGGCAGGAACTGCTTACCACAGATATCCTGTT
TGGCCCATATTCAGCTGTTCCATCTGTTCCTGACCTTGATCTGAACTTTTCTATTCTCAGTTATGTATTT
TTCCATGCCTTGCAAAATGGCGTTACTTAAGCTAGCTTGCCAAACCTACAGGTGGGGTCTTTCACATGTA
TATGTCAAAAATAAAAATCAACTAATTGACTAGTAATTAATATGACTGGCATAATGGGAAATTGATCCTG
ACAGATGCAAACTGGCTTCTCAGCAGCGCATTTATGTTGTCAACTGAGGAAGGAAACGTTAATGACAGAA
ACTCTAAGTAATTTCCACGTTTATCTATTTTTATTTATACTAGCTTTGGTAACAGGAATATTGCAGCATT
CATGCACATTGAAACCCTTATGAAATAAAAACATCTGTGCATTTAAAATGGAATTAACATTTTAAATGTT
AAAAAAAGCTGGCTTAGCTTCCCCCCGCCCCCTAGGGCATAGAACAAGTCAAATGCTTTATATATTTGAG
TTTGGGATGTATTAGGAAACTCCTAAGAGCAAAGCTAGCTTG
Features (pLannotate 1.2.2; 30 found; start..end, strand, type, name):
     34..56      -  protein_bind   lac operator (fragment): The lac repressor binds to the lac operator to inhibit transcription in E. coli. This inhibition can be relieved by adding lactose or isopropyl-β-D-thiogalactopyranoside (IPTG). lac repressor encoded by lacI
     60..90      -  promoter       lac promoter: promoter for the E. coli lac operon
    105..126     -  protein_bind   CAP binding site: CAP binding activates transcription in the presence of cAMP. E. coli catabolite activator protein
    139..231     -  CDS            lacI (fragment): lac repressor; lacI; The lac repressor binds to the lac operator to inhibit transcription in E. coli. This inhibition can be relieved by adding lactose or isopropyl-β-D-thiogalactopyranoside (IPTG).
    414..1002    -  rep_origin     ori: high-copy-number ColE1/pMB1/pBR322/pUC origin of replication
   1173..2033    -  CDS            AmpR: β-lactamase; bla; confers resistance to ampicillin, carbenicillin, and related antibiotics
   2034..2138    -  promoter       AmpR promoter: bla
   2233..2268    +  CDS            rop (fragment): Rop protein, which maintains plasmids at low copy number; rop
   2370..2469    +  misc_feature   bom (fragment): basis of mobility region from pBR322
   2475..2632    -  CDS            lacZα (fragment): LacZα fragment of β-galactosidase; lacZ fragment
   3328..3525    -  LTR            3' LTR (ΔU3) (fragment): self-inactivating 3' long terminal repeat (LTR) from Moloney murine leukemia virus
   3529..3565    -  LTR            3' LTR (ΔU3) (fragment): self-inactivating 3' long terminal repeat (LTR) from Moloney murine leukemia virus
   3607..3704    -  CDS            env (fragment): murine leukemia virus gPr80 envelope polyprotein precursor; env; proteolytically cleaved into gp70SU and p15TM subunits
   3712..3759    -  protein_bind   FRT: FLP-mediated recombination occurs in the 8-bp core sequence TCTAGAAA (Turan and Bode, 2011). FLP recombinase from the Saccharomyces cerevisiae 2μ plasmid
   3801..4114    +  promoter       TRE3GV promoter (fragment): 3rd-generation Tet-responsive promoter that can be activated by binding of Tet-On® 3G, optimized for retroviral and lentiviral vectors
   4144..4178    +  ncRNA          IRE I: Accession: RF00037 - Iron response element I
   4292..4310    -  promoter       chicken β-actin promoter (fragment): contains a 21-bp deletion relative to the standard chicken β-actin promoter
   4368..4424    +  CDS            GCN4_v4: GCN4 peptide optimized to improve solubility while preserving binding to an scFv-GFP fusion protein (Tanenbaum et al., 2014)
   4742..4765    +  CDS            GCN4_v4 (fragment): GCN4 peptide optimized to improve solubility while preserving binding to an scFv-GFP fusion protein (Tanenbaum et al., 2014)
   5034..5056    +  CDS            GCN4_v4 (fragment): GCN4 peptide optimized to improve solubility while preserving binding to an scFv-GFP fusion protein (Tanenbaum et al., 2014)
   6114..7043    +  CDS            hRluc: Renilla luciferase human codon-optimized
   7044..7367    +  CDS            DD: destabilization domain that can be stabilized by Shield1 in the ProteoTuner™ system L106P mutant of FKBP12
   9224..9302    +  ncRNA          Flavi xrRNA: Accession: RF03547 - General Flavivirus exoribonuclease-resistant RNA element
   9382..9456    +  ncRNA          Flavivirus SLIV: Accession: RF01415 - Flavivirus 3'UTR stem loop IV
  10935..11069   -  polyA_signal   SV40 poly(A) signal: SV40 polyadenylation signal
  11092..11175   -  CDS            large T antigen (fragment): large T antigen from SV40 (simian virus 40)
  11247..11651   -  CDS            gag (truncated) (fragment): truncated Moloney murine leukemia virus (MMLV) gag gene lacking the start codon
  11741..11829   -  misc_feature   MESV Ψ (fragment): packaging signal of murine embryonic stem cell virus
  11881..12080   -  misc_feature   MMLV Ψ: packaging signal of Moloney murine leukemia virus (MMLV)
  12143..12734   -  LTR            LTR: long terminal repeat from Moloney murine leukemia virus
