[The description below was written by a language model from this plasmid's Addgene catalogue record and pLannotate feature annotations shown in this document.]
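Description:
IRE-miR21-SunTag-TREAT is a 13.1 kb mammalian expression reporter built on the pSF4 backbone and used for single-molecule imaging of mRNA translation and decay. In bacteria it is maintained through a high-copy ColE1/pUC-type origin and selected with ampicillin (AmpR/β-lactamase). The feature table also shows Moloney murine leukemia virus-derived elements flanking the payload: a 5' LTR, MMLV and MESV packaging signals, a truncated gag fragment and a self-inactivating ΔU3 3' LTR. These viral elements lie in the opposite orientation to the reporter cassette. A single FRT site sits next to the cassette and could serve FLP-mediated recombination, although the record does not say how the construct is delivered or integrated.

The reporter is transcribed from a doxycycline-responsive TRE3G-type promoter, so it needs a Tet-On transactivator. An iron response element (IRE) is annotated just downstream of the promoter, in the 5' leader, where binding of iron regulatory proteins would be expected to allow control of translation. The coding region begins with a SunTag array of GCN4_v4 epitope repeats, which in nascent peptides are bound by an scFv-GFP fusion to reveal translating mRNAs. This array is fused to human codon-optimised Renilla luciferase (930 bp) and an FKBP12-derived destabilisation domain that promotes turnover of the finished protein. Further downstream, flavivirus exoribonuclease-resistant RNA structures (xrRNA and stem-loop IV) are annotated. Such elements block 5'–3' exonucleases and so stabilise decay intermediates. The name indicates miR-21 target sites, but these are not annotated, and several kilobases of the 3' region carry no annotation at all. The only annotated polyadenylation signal, from SV40, lies on the opposite strand to the reporter.
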