Addgene plasmid #196932: IRE-miR21-SunTag-TREAT
Purpose: SunTag cassette was added in the coding region in the miR21-IRE-TREAT reporter.
Depositing lab: Jeffrey Chao. Depositing organization: Friedrich Miescher Institute for Biomedical Research. Publication: Single-molecule imaging reveals translation-dependent destabilization of mRNAs. Dave P, Roth G, Griesbach E, Mateju D, Hochstoeger T, Chao JA. Mol Cell. 2023 Feb 16;83(4):589-606.e6. doi: 10.1016/j.molcel.2023.01.013. Epub 2023 Feb 1. PubMed 36731471.
Backbone
  Vector backbone: pSF4
  Vector type: Mammalian Expression, Bacterial Expression
Growth in bacteria
  Bacterial resistance: Ampicillin, 100 μg/mL
  Growth temperature: 37°C
  Growth strain: NEB Stable
  Copy number: High Copy
Gene/Insert
  Gene/Insert name: Renilla luciferase
  Species: Renilla reniformis
  Insert size (bp): 930
Terms and licenses: Academic/Nonprofit Terms; Industry Terms: Not Available to Industry
How to cite: IRE-miR21-SunTag-TREAT was a gift from Jeffrey Chao (Addgene plasmid # 196932 ; http://n2t.net/addgene:196932 ; RRID:Addgene_196932)
